>Addgene plasmid #77780 | ACVRL1 gRNA (BRDN0001147295) | addgene full sequence | sequence record 188402 | Addgene Assembled Sequence
CCCGGGTGCAAAGATGGATAAAGTTTTAAACAGAGAGGAATCTTTGCAGCTAATGGACCTTCTAGGTCTT
GAAAGGAGTGGGAATTGGCTCCGGTGCCCGTCAGTGGGCAGAGCGCACATCGCCCACAGTCCCCGAGAAG
TTGGGGGGAGGGGTCGGCAATTGATCCGGTGCCTAGAGAAGGTGGCGCGGGGTAAACTGGGAAAGTGATG
TCGTGTACTGGCTCCGCCTTTTTCCCGAGGGTGGGGGAGAACCGTATATAAGTGCAGTAGTCGCCGTGAA
CGTTCTTTTTCGCAACGGGTTTGCCGCCAGAACACAGGTAAGTGCCGTGTGTGGTTCCCGCGGGCCTGGC
CTCTTTACGGGTTATGGCCCTTGCGTGCCTTGAATTACTTCCACCTGGCTGCAGTACGTGATTCTTGATC
CCGAGCTTCGGGTTGGAAGTGGGTGGGAGAGTTCGAGGCCTTGCGCTTAAGGAGCCCCTTCGCCTCGTGC
TTGAGTTGAGGCCTGGCCTGGGCGCTGGGGCCGCCGCGTGCGAATCTGGTGGCACCTTCGCGCCTGTCTC
GCTGCTTTCGATAAGTCTCTAGCCATTTAAAATTTTTGATGACCTGCTGCGACGCTTTTTTTCTGGCAAG
ATAGTCTTGTAAATGCGGGCCAAGATCTGCACACTGGTATTTCGGTTTTTGGGGCCGCGGGCGGCGACGG
GGCCCGTGCGTCCCAGCGCACATGTTCGGCGAGGCGGGGCCTGCGAGCGCGGCCACCGAGAATCGGACGG
GGGTAGTCTCAAGCTGGCCGGCCTGCTCTGGTGCCTGGCCTCGCGCCGCCGTGTATCGCCCCGCCCTGGG
CGGCAAGGCTGGCCCGGTCGGCACCAGTTGCGTGAGCGGAAAGATGGCCGCTTCCCGGCCCTGCTGCAGG
GAGCTCAAAATGGAGGACGCGGCGCTCGGGAGAGCGGGCGGGTGAGTCACCCACACAAAGGAAAAGGGCC
TTTCCGTCCTCAGCCGTCGCTTCATGTGACTCCACGGAGTACCGGGCGCCGTCCAGGCACCTCGATTAGT
TCTCGAGCTTTTGGAGTACGTCGTCTTTAGGTTGGGGGGAGGGGTTTTATGCGATGGAGTTTCCCCACAC
TGAGTGGGTGGAGACTGAAGTTAGGCCAGCTTGGCACTTGATGTAATTCTCCTTGGAATTTGCCCTTTTT
GAGTTTGGATCTTGGTTCATTCTCAAGCCTCAGACAGTGGTTCAAAGTTTTTTTCTTCCATTTCAGGTGT
CGTGACGTACGGCCACCATGACCGAGTACAAGCCCACGGTGCGCCTCGCCACCCGCGACGACGTCCCCAG
GGCCGTACGCACCCTCGCCGCCGCGTTCGCCGACTACCCCGCCACGCGCCACACCGTCGATCCGGACCGC
CACATCGAGCGGGTCACCGAGCTGCAAGAACTCTTCCTCACGCGCGTCGGGCTCGACATCGGCAAGGTGT
GGGTCGCGGACGACGGCGCCGCCGTGGCGGTCTGGACCACGCCGGAGAGCGTCGAAGCGGGGGCGGTGTT
CGCCGAGATCGGCCCGCGCATGGCCGAGTTGAGCGGTTCCCGGCTGGCCGCGCAGCAACAGATGGAAGGC
CTCCTGGCGCCGCACCGGCCCAAGGAGCCCGCGTGGTTCCTGGCCACCGTCGGAGTCTCGCCCGACCACC
AGGGCAAGGGTCTGGGCAGCGCCGTCGTGCTCCCCGGAGTGGAGGCGGCCGAGCGCGCCGGGGTGCCCGC
CTTCCTGGAGACCTCCGCGCCCCGCAACCTCCCCTTCTACGAGCGGCTCGGCTTCACCGTCACCGCCGAC
GTCGAGGTGCCCGAAGGACCGCGCACCTGGTGCATGACCCGCAAGCCCGGTGCCTGAACGCGTTAAGTCG
ACAATCAACCTCTGGATTACAAAATTTGTGAAAGATTGACTGGTATTCTTAACTATGTTGCTCCTTTTAC
GCTATGTGGATACGCTGCTTTAATGCCTTTGTATCATGCTATTGCTTCCCGTATGGCTTTCATTTTCTCC
TCCTTGTATAAATCCTGGTTGCTGTCTCTTTATGAGGAGTTGTGGCCCGTTGTCAGGCAACGTGGCGTGG
TGTGCACTGTGTTTGCTGACGCAACCCCCACTGGTTGGGGCATTGCCACCACCTGTCAGCTCCTTTCCGG
GACTTTCGCTTTCCCCCTCCCTATTGCCACGGCGGAACTCATCGCCGCCTGCCTTGCCCGCTGCTGGACA
GGGGCTCGGCTGTTGGGCACTGACAATTCCGTGGTGTTGTCGGGGAAATCATCGTCCTTTCCTTGGCTGC
TCGCCTGTGTTGCCACCTGGATTCTGCGCGGGACGTCCTTCTGCTACGTCCCTTCGGCCCTCAATCCAGC
GGACCTTCCTTCCCGCGGCCTGCTGCCGGCTCTGCGGCCTCTTCCGCGTCTTCGCCTTCGCCCTCAGACG
AGTCGGATCTCCCTTTGGGCCGCCTCCCCGCGTCGACTTTAAGACCAATGACTTACAAGGCAGCTGTAGA
TCTTAGCCACTTTTTAAAAGAAAAGGGGGGACTGGAAGGGCTAATTCACTCCCAACGAAGACAAGATCTG
CTTTTTGCTTGTACTGGGTCTCTCTGGTTAGACCAGATCTGAGCCTGGGAGCTCTCTGGCTAACTAGGGA
ACCCACTGCTTAAGCCTCAATAAAGCTTGCCTTGAGTGCTTCAAGTAGTGTGTGCCCGTCTGTTGTGTGA
CTCTGGTAACTAGAGATCCCTCAGACCCTTTTAGTCAGTGTGGAAAATCTCTAGCAGTACGTATAGTAGT
TCATGTCATCTTATTATTCAGTATTTATAACTTGCAAAGAAATGAATATCAGAGAGTGAGAGGAACTTGT
TTATTGCAGCTTATAATGGTTACAAATAAAGCAATAGCATCACAAATTTCACAAATAAAGCATTTTTTTC
ACTGCATTCTAGTTGTGGTTTGTCCAAACTCATCAATGTATCTTATCATGTCTGGCTCTAGCTATCCCGC
CCCTAACTCCGCCCATCCCGCCCCTAACTCCGCCCAGTTCCGCCCATTCTCCGCCCCATGGCTGACTAAT
TTTTTTTATTTATGCAGAGGCCGAGGCCGCCTCGGCCTCTGAGCTATTCCAGAAGTAGTGAGGAGGCTTT
TTTGGAGGCCTAGGGACGTACCCAATTCGCCCTATAGTGAGTCGTATTACGCGCGCTCACTGGCCGTCGT
TTTACAACGTCGTGACTGGGAAAACCCTGGCGTTACCCAACTTAATCGCCTTGCAGCACATCCCCCTTTC
GCCAGCTGGCGTAATAGCGAAGAGGCCCGCACCGATCGCCCTTCCCAACAGTTGCGCAGCCTGAATGGCG
AATGGG
[124 nt withheld, positions 3367-3490]
C
[91 nt withheld, positions 3492-3582]
A
[49 nt withheld, positions 3584-3632]
CCTTTGACGTTGGAGTCCACGTTCTTT
[37 nt withheld, positions 3660-3696]
ACCCTATCTCGGTCTATTCTTTTGATTTATAAGGGATTTTGCCGATTTCGGCCTATTGGTTAAAAAATGA
GCTGATTTAACAAAAATTTAACGCGAATTTTAACAAAATATTAACGCTTACAATTTAGGTGGCACTTTTC
GGGGAAATGTGCGCGGAACCCCTATTTGTTTATTTTTCTAAATACATTCAAATATGTATCCGCTCATGAG
ACAATAACCCTGATAAATGCTTCAATAATATTGAAAAAGGAAGAGTATGAGTATTCAACATTTCCGTGTC
GCCCTTATTCCCTTTTTTGCGGCATTTTGCCTTCCTGTTTTTGCTCACCCAGAAACGCTGGTGAAAGTAA
AAGATGCTGAAGATCAGTTGGGTGCACGAGTGGGTTACATCGAACTGGATCTCAACAGCGGTAAGATCCT
TGAGAGTTTTCGCCCCGAAGAACGTTTTCCAATGATGAGCACTTTTAAAGTTCTGCTATGTGGCGCGGTA
TTATCCCGTATTGACGCCGGGCAAGAGCAACTCGGTCGCCGCATACACTATTCTCAGAATGACTTGGTTG
AGTACTCACCAGTCACAGAAAAGCATCTTACGGATGGCATGACAGTAAGAGAATTATGCAGTGCTGCCAT
AACCATGAGTGATAACACTGCGGCCAACTTACTTCTGACAACGATCGGAGGACCGAAGGAGCTAACCGCT
TTTTTGCACAACATGGGGGATCATGTAACTCGCCTTGATCGTTGGGAACCGGAGCTGAATGAAGCCATAC
CAAACGACGAGCGTGACACCACGATGCCTGTAGCAATGGCAACAACGTTGCGCAAACTATTAACTGGCGA
ACTACTTACTCTAGCTTCCCGGCAACAATTAATAGACTGGATGGAGGCGGATAAAGTTGCAGGACCACTT
CTGCGCTCGGCCCTTCCGGCTGGCTGGTTTATTGCTGATAAATCTGGAGCCGGTGAGCGTGGGTCTCGCG
GTATCATTGCAGCACTGGGGCCAGATGGTAAGCCCTCCCGTATCGTAGTTATCTACACGACGGGGAGTCA
GGCAACTATGGATGAACGAAATAGACAGATCGCTGAGATAGGTGCCTCACTGATTAAGCATTGGTAACTG
TCAGACCAAGTTTACTCATATATACTTTAGATTGATTTAAAACTTCATTTTTAATTTAAAAGGATCTAGG
TGAAGATCCTTTTTGATAATCTCATGACCAAAATCCCTTAACGTGAGTTTTCGTTCCACTGAGCGTCAGA
CCCCGTAGAAAAGATCAAAGGATCTTCTTGAGATCCTTTTTTTCTGCGCGTAATCTGCTGCTTGCAAACA
AAAAAACCACCGCTACCAGCGGTGGTTTGTTTGCCGGATCAAGAGCTACCAACTCTTTTTCCGAAGGTAA
CTGGCTTCAGCAGAGCGCAGATACCAAATACTGTTCTTCTAGTGTAGCCGTAGTTAGGCCACCACTTCAA
GAACTCTGTAGCACCGCCTACATACCTCGCTCTGCTAATCCTGTTACCAGTGGCTGCTGCCAGTGGCGAT
AAGTCGTGTCTTACCGGGTTGGACTCAAGACGATAGTTACCGGATAAGGCGCAGCGGTCGGGCTGAACGG
GGGGTTCGTGCACACAGCCCAGCTTGGAGCGAACGACCTACACCGAACTGAGATACCTACAGCGTGAGCT
ATGAGAAAGCGCCACGCTTCCCGAAGGGAGAAAGGCGGACAGGTATCCGGTAAGCGGCAGGGTCGGAACA
GGAGAGCGCACGAGGGAGCTTCCAGGGGGAAACGCCTGGTATCTTTATAGTCCTGTCGGGTTTCGCCACC
TCTGACTTGAGCGTCGATTTTTGTGATGCTCGTCAGGGGGGCGGAGCCTATGGAAAAACGCCAGCAACGC
GGCCTTTTTACGGTTCCTGGCCTTTTGCTGGCCTTTTGCTCACATGTTCTTTCCTGCGTTATCCCCTGAT
TCTGTGGATAACCGTATTACCGCCTTTGAGTGAGCTGATACCGCTCGCCGCAGCCGAACGACCGAGCGCA
GCGAGTCAGTGAGCGAGGAAGCGGAAGAGCGCCCAATACGCAAACCGCCTCTCCCCGCGCGTTGGCCGAT
TCATTAATGCAGCTGGCACGACAGGTTTCCCGACTGGAAAGCGGGCAGTGAGCGCAACGCAATTAATGTG
AGTTAGCTCACTCATTAGGCACCCCAGGCTTTACACTTTATGCTTCCGGCTCGTATGTTGTGTGGAATTG
TGAGCGGATAACAATTTCACACAGGAAACAGCTATGACCATGATTACGCCAAGCGCGCAATTAACCCTCA
CTAAAGGGAACAAAAGCTGGAGCTGCAAGCTTAATGTAGTCTTATGCAATACTCTTGTAGTCTTGCAACA
TGGTAACGATGAGTTAGCAACATGCCTTACAAGGAGAGAAAAAGCACCGTGCATGCCGATTGGTGGAAGT
AAGGTGGTACGATCGTGCCTTATTAGGAAGGCAACAGACGGGTCTGACATGGATTGGACGAACCACTGAA
TTGCCGCATTGCAGAGATATTGTATTTAAGTGCCTAGCTCGATACATAAACGGGTCTCTCTGGTTAGACC
AGATCTGAGCCTGGGAGCTCTCTGGCTAACTAGGGAACCCACTGCTTAAGCCTCAATAAAGCTTGCCTTG
AGTGCTTCAAGTAGTGTGTGCCCGTCTGTTGTGTGACTCTGGTAACTAGAGATCCCTCAGACCCTTTTAG
TCAGTGTGGAAAATCTCTAGCAGTGGCGCCCGAACAGGGACTTGAAAGCGAAAGGGAAACCAGAGGAGCT
CTCTCGACGCAGGACTCGGCTTGCTGAAGCGCGCACGGCAAGAGGCGAGGGGCGGCGACTGGTGAGTACG
CCAAAAATTTTGACTAGCGGAGGCTAGAAGGAGAGAGATGGGTGCGAGAGCGTCAGTATTAAGCGGGGGA
GAATTAGATCGCGATGGGAAAAAATTCGGTTAAGGCCAGGGGGAAAGAAAAAATATAAATTAAAACATAT
AGTATGGGCAAGCAGGGAGCTAGAACGATTCGCAGTTAATCCTGGCCTGTTAGAAACATCAGAAGGCTGT
AGACAAATACTGGGACAGCTACAACCATCCCTTCAGACAGGATCAGAAGAACTTAGATCATTATATAATA
CAGTAGCAACCCTCTATTGTGTGCATCAAAGGATAGAGATAAAAGACACCAAGGAAGCTTTAGACAAGAT
AGAGGAAGAGCAAAACAAAAGTAAGACCACCGCACAGCAAGCGGCCGCTGATCTTCAGACCTGGAGGAGG
AGATATGAGGGACAATTGGAGAAGTGAATTATATAAATATAAAGTAGTAAAAATTGAACCATTAGGAGTA
GCACCCACCAAGGCAAAGAGAAGAGTGGTGCAGAGAGAAAAAAGAGCAGTGGGAATAGGAGCTTTGTTCC
TTGGGTTCTTGGGAGCAGCAGGAAGCACTATGGGCGCAGCGTCAATGACGCTGACGGTACAGGCCAGACA
ATTATTGTCTGGTATAGTGCAGCAGCAGAACAATTTGCTGAGGGCTATTGAGGCGCAACAGCATCTGTTG
CAACTCACAGTCTGGGGCATCAAGCAGCTCCAGGCAAGAATCCTGGCTGTGGAAAGATACCTAAAGGATC
AACAGCTCCTGGGGATTTGGGGTTGCTCTGGAAAACTCATTTGCACCACTGCTGTGCCTTGGAATGCTAG
TTGGAGTAATAAATCTCTGGAACAGATTTGGAATCACACGACCTGGATGGAGTGGGACAGAGAAATTAAC
AATTACACAAGCTTAATACACTCCTTAATTGAAGAATCGCAAAACCAGCAAGAAAAGAATGAACAAGAAT
TATTGGAATTAGATAAATGGGCAAGTTTGTGGAATTGGTTTAACATAACAAATTGGCTGTGGTATATAAA
ATTATTCATAATGATAGTAGGAGGCTTGGTAGGTTTAAGAATAGTTTTTGCTGTACTTTCTATAGTGAAT
AGAGTTAGGCAGGGATATTCACCATTATCGTTTCAGACCCACCTCCCAACCCCGAGGGGACCCAGAGAGG
GCCTATTTCCCATGATTCCTTCATATTTGCATATACGATACAAGGCTGTTAGAGAGATAATTAGAATTAA
TTTGACTGTAAACACAAAGATATTAGTACAAAATACGTGACGTAGAAAGTAATAATTTCTTGGGTAGTTT
GCAGTTTTAAAATTATGTTTTAAAATGGACTATCATATGCTTACCGTAACTTGAAAGTATTTCGATTTCT
TGGCTTTATATATCTTGTGGAAAGGACGAAACACCGTGGACAGTGACTGCACCACAGTTTTAGAGCTAGA
AATAGCAAGTTAAAATAAGGCTAGTCCGTTATCAACTTGAAAAAGTGGCACCGAGTCGGTGCTTTTTTAA
GCTTGGCGTAACTAGATCTTGAGACAAATGGCAGTATTCATCCACAATTTTAAAAGAAAAGGGGGGATTG
GGGGGTACAGTGCAGGGGAAAGAATAGTAGACATAATAGCAACAGACATACAAACTAAAGAATTACAAAA
ACAAATTACAAAAATTCAAAATTTTCGGGTTTATTACAGGGACAGCAGAGATCCACTTTGGCGCCGGCTC
GAGGGGG
Features (pLannotate 1.2.2; 29 found; start..end, strand, type, name):
     14..80      +  CDS            small t antigen (fragment): SV40 (simian virus 40) small t antigen
    106..317     +  promoter       EF-1α core promoter: core promoter for human elongation factor EF-1α
    318..1256    +  intron         EF-1α intron A: intron upstream of the start codon of human EF-1α
   1278..1877    +  CDS            PuroR (fragment): puromycin N-acetyltransferase; pac from Streptomyces; confers resistance to puromycin
   1893..2481    +  misc_feature   WPRE: woodchuck hepatitis virus posttranscriptional regulatory element
   2532..2551    +  misc_feature   cPPT/CTS (fragment): central polypurine tract and central termination sequence of HIV-1
   2553..2786    +  LTR            3' LTR (ΔU3): self-inactivating 3' long terminal repeat (LTR) from HIV-1
   2864..2985    +  polyA_signal   SV40 poly(A) signal: SV40 polyadenylation signal
   3025..3160    +  rep_origin     SV40 ori: SV40 origin of replication
   3181..3199    -  promoter       T7 promoter: promoter for bacteriophage T7 RNA polymerase
   3207..3362    +  CDS            lacZα (fragment): LacZα fragment of β-galactosidase; lacZ fragment
   3367..3795    +  rep_origin     f1 ori (sequence partly withheld): f1 bacteriophage origin of replication; arrow indicates direction of (+) strand synthesis
   3848..3952    +  promoter       AmpR promoter: bla
   3953..4813    +  CDS            AmpR: β-lactamase; bla; confers resistance to ampicillin, carbenicillin, and related antibiotics
   4984..5572    +  rep_origin     ori: high-copy-number ColE1/pMB1/pBR322/pUC origin of replication
   5755..5847    +  CDS            lacI (fragment): lac repressor; lacI; The lac repressor binds to the lac operator to inhibit transcription in E. coli. This inhibition can be relieved by adding lactose or isopropyl-β-D-thiogalactopyranoside (IPTG).
   5860..5881    +  protein_bind   CAP binding site: CAP binding activates transcription in the presence of cAMP. E. coli catabolite activator protein
   5896..5926    +  promoter       lac promoter: promoter for the E. coli lac operon
   5934..5950    +  protein_bind   lac operator: The lac repressor binds to the lac operator to inhibit transcription in E. coli. This inhibition can be relieved by adding lactose or isopropyl-β-D-thiogalactopyranoside (IPTG). lac repressor encoded by lacI
   5995..6013    +  promoter       T3 promoter: promoter for bacteriophage T3 RNA polymerase
   6041..6267    +  promoter       RSV promoter: Rous sarcoma virus enhancer/promoter
   6268..6448    +  LTR            5' LTR (truncated): truncated 5' long terminal repeat (LTR) from HIV-1
   6495..6620    +  misc_feature   HIV-1 Ψ: packaging signal of human immunodeficiency virus type 1
   6604..6967    +  CDS            HIV-1 gag (fragment): gag protein from human immunodeficiency virus 1; gag
   7113..7346    +  misc_feature   RRE: The Rev response element (RRE) of HIV-1 allows for Rev-dependent mRNA export from the nucleus to the cytoplasm.
   7723..7749    +  CDS            Rev (fragment): human immunodeficiency virus 1 (HIV-1) Rev protein; rev; enhances nuclear export of unspliced and incompletely spliced viral mRNAs
   7753..7993    +  promoter       U6 promoter: RNA polymerase III promoter for human U6 snRNA
   8023..8098    +  misc_RNA       gRNA scaffold: guide RNA scaffold for the Streptococcus pyogenes CRISPR/Cas9 system
   8154..8271    +  misc_feature   cPPT/CTS: central polypurine tract and central termination sequence of HIV-1
