[The description below was written by a language model from this plasmid's Addgene catalogue record and pLannotate feature annotations shown in this document.]
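Description:
ACVRL1 gRNA (BRDN0001147295) is a third-generation lentiviral guide RNA plasmid built on the lentiGuide-Puro backbone and designed to direct Streptococcus pyogenes Cas9 to the human ACVRL1 gene (also known as ALK1), which encodes an activin receptor-like kinase. In bacteria it is maintained as a high-copy plasmid through a ColE1/pUC-type origin with ampicillin selection from the β-lactamase gene. An f1 origin, an SV40 origin and remnants of a lac/T7/T3 cloning region are also annotated in the backbone.

The lentiviral transfer cassette begins with an RSV promoter fused to a truncated HIV-1 5' LTR, which allows Tat-independent production of the viral genome. This is followed by the Ψ packaging signal, a partial gag sequence and the Rev response element for Rev-dependent nuclear export. Within the proviral region, a human U6 RNA polymerase III promoter drives the ACVRL1-targeting spacer fused to the Cas9 gRNA scaffold, with a cPPT/CTS element downstream to aid nuclear import. A separate EF-1α core promoter with its intron A expresses puromycin N-acetyltransferase for selection of transduced mammalian cells, and a WPRE enhances transcript expression. The cassette ends in a self-inactivating ΔU3 3' LTR, followed by an SV40 polyadenylation signal.

The plasmid does not encode Cas9, so it is intended for use together with a separate Cas9 lentiviral vector or in cells that already express Cas9. The guide was designed against two ACVRL1 reference transcripts and belongs to a human kinome gRNA collection, supporting knockout of ACVRL1 in individual or library-based experiments.
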