Addgene plasmid #77780: ACVRL1 gRNA (BRDN0001147295)
Purpose: 3rd generation lentiviral gRNA plasmid targeting human ACVRL1
Depositing lab: John Doench & David Root. Depositing organization: Broad Institute. Publication: Optimized sgRNA design to maximize activity and minimize off-target effects of CRISPR-Cas9. Doench JG, Fusi N, Sullender M, Hegde M, Vaimberg EW, Donovan KF, Smith I, Tothova Z, Wilen C, Orchard R, Virgin HW, Listgarten J, Root DE. Nat Biotechnol. 2016 Jan 18. doi: 10.1038/nbt.3437. PubMed 26780180.
Backbone
  Vector backbone: lentiGuide-Puro
  Backbone manufacturer: Zhang Lab (Addgene plasmid # 52963)
  Vector type: Mammalian Expression, Lentiviral, CRISPR
  Selectable markers: Puromycin
Growth in bacteria
  Bacterial resistance: Ampicillin, 100 μg/mL
  Growth temperature: 37°C
  Growth strain: DH5alpha
  Copy number: High Copy
Gene/Insert
  Gene/Insert name: ACVRL1 (alt names: ACVRL1; NM_000020.2)
  gRNA/shRNA sequence: TGGACAGTGACTGCACCACA
  Species: H. sapiens (human)
  Entrez Gene: ACVRL1 (a.k.a. ACVRLK1, ALK-1, ALK1, HHT, HHT2, ORW2, SKR3, TSR-I)
  Promoter: hU6
  Cloning method: Unknown
  Sequencing primers: 5′ U6-F; 3′ pS2-R
Terms and licenses: Academic/Nonprofit Terms; Industry Terms: Not Available to Industry
Depositor comments: The gRNA was designed to target the following Genbank reference sequence(s): NM_000020.2,NM_001077401.1. Note that this plasmid does NOT contain Cas9. It should be used in conjunction with lentiCas9-Blast (Addgene #52962) or otherwise with cell lines already expressing Cas9. Browse the full kinome gRNA library at http://www.addgene.org/pooled-library/broadgpp-human-kinome/ or visit http://www.broadinstitute.org/rnai/public/ for detailed protocols and information.
How to cite: ACVRL1 gRNA (BRDN0001147295) was a gift from John Doench & David Root (Addgene plasmid # 77780 ; http://n2t.net/addgene:77780 ; RRID:Addgene_77780)
