>Addgene plasmid #77780 | ACVRL1 gRNA (BRDN0001147295) | depositor partial sequence | sequence record 145240 | Target Sequence
TGGACAGTGACTGCACCACA
