>Addgene plasmid #77780 | ACVRL1 gRNA (BRDN0001147295) | addgene partial sequence | sequence record 188401 | hU6-F
TAGAAAGTAATAATTTCTTGGGTAGTTTGCAGTTTTAAAATTATGTTTTAAAATGGACTATCATATGCTT
ACCGTAACTTGAAAGTATTTCGATTTCTTGGCTTTATATATCTTGTGGAAAGGACGAAACACCGTGGACA
GTGACTGCACCACAGTTTTAGAGCTAGAAATAGCAAGTTAAAATAAGGCTAGTCCGTTATCAACTTGAAA
AAGTGGCACCGAGTCGGTGCTTTTTTAAGCTTGGCGTAACTAGATCTTGAGACAAATGGCAGTATTCATC
CACAATTTTAAAAGAAAAGGGGGGATTGGGGGGTACAGTGCAGGGGAAAGAATAGTAGACATAATAGCAA
CAGACATACAAACTAAAGAATTACAAAAACAAATTACAAAAATTCAAAATTTTCGGGTTTATTACAGGGA
CAGCAGAGATCCACTTTGGCGCCGGCTCGAGGGGGCCCGGGTGCAAAGATGGATAAAGTTTTAAACAGAG
AGGAATCTTTGCAGCTAATGGACCTTCTAGGTCTTGAAAGGAGTGGGAATTGGCTCCGGTGCCCGTCAGT
GGGCAGAGCG
